>Addgene plasmid #157515 | pD649-HAsp-DSCAM(Trunc3)-COMP5AP-AviTag-9xHis | depositor full sequence | sequence record 304139 | Full Sequence
TTTCAATATTATTGAAGCATTTATCAGGGTTATTGTCTCATGAGCGGATACATATTTGAATGTATTTAGA
AAAATAAACAAATAGGGGTCAGTGTTACAACCAATTAACCAATTCTGAACATTATCGCGAGCCCATTTAT
ACCTGAATATGGCTCATAACACCCCTTGCTCATGACCAAAATCCCTTAACGTGAGTTACGCGCGCGTCGT
TCCACTGAGCGTCAGACCCCGTAGAAAAGATCAAAGGATCTTCTTGAGATCCTTTTTTTCTGCGCGTAAT
CTGCTGCTTGCAAACAAAAAAACCACCGCTACCAGCGGTGGTTTGTTTGCCGGATCAAGAGCTACCAACT
CTTTTTCCGAAGGTAACTGGCTTCAGCAGAGCGCAGATACCAAATACTGTTCTTCTAGTGTAGCCGTAGT
TAGCCCACCACTTCAAGAACTCTGTAGCACCGCCTACATACCTCGCTCTGCTAATCCTGTTACCAGTGGC
TGCTGCCAGTGGCGATAAGTCGTGTCTTACCGGGTTGGACTCAAGACGATAGTTACCGGATAAGGCGCAG
CGGTCGGGCTGAACGGGGGGTTCGTGCACACAGCCCAGCTTGGAGCGAACGACCTACACCGAACTGAGAT
ACCTACAGCGTGAGCTATGAGAAAGCGCCACGCTTCCCGAAGGGAGAAAGGCGGACAGGTATCCGGTAAG
CGGCAGGGTCGGAACAGGAGAGCGCACGAGGGAGCTTCCAGGGGGAAACGCCTGGTATCTTTATAGTCCT
GTCGGGTTTCGCCACCTCTGACTTGAGCGTCGATTTTTGTGATGCTCGTCAGGGGGGCGGAGCCTATGGA
AAAACGCCAGCAACGCGGCCTTTTTACGGTTCCTGGCCTTTTGCTGGCCTTTTGCTCACATGTTCTTTCC
TGCGTTATCCCCTGATTCTGTGGATAACCGTATTACCGCCTTTGAGTGAGCTGATACCGCTCGCCGCAGC
CGAACGACCGAGCGCAGCGAGTCAGTGAGCGAGGAAGCGGAAGGCGAGAGTAGGGAACTGCCAGGCATCA
AACTAAGCAGAAGGCCCCTGACGGATGGCCTTTTTGCGTTTCTACAAACTCTTTCTGTGTTGTAAAACGA
CGGCCAGTCTTAAGCTCGGGCCCCCTGGGCGGTTCTGATAACGAGTAATCGTTAATCCGCAAATAACGTA
AAAACCCGCTTCGGCGGGTTTTTTTATGGGGGGAGTTTAGGGAAAGAGCATTTGTCAGAATATTTAAGGG
CGCCTGTCACTTTGCTTGATATATGAGAATTATTTAACCTTATAAATGAGAAAAAAGCAACGCACTTTAA
ATAAGATACGTTGCTTTTTCGATTGATGAACACCTATAATTAAACTATTCATCTATTATTTATGATTTTT
TGTATATACAATATTTCTAGTTTGTTAAAGAGAATTAAGAAAATAAATCTCGAAAATAATAAAGGGAAAA
TCAGTTTTTGATATCAAAATTATACATGTCAACGATAATACAAAATATAATACAAACTATAAGATGTTAT
CAGTATTTATTATCATTTAGAATAAATTTTGTGTCGCCCTTAATTGTGAGCGGATAACAATTACGAGCTT
CATGCACAGTGGCGTTGACTCAATATTGGCCATTAGCCATATTATTCATTGGTTATATAGCATAAATCAA
TATTGGCTATTGGCCATTGCATACGTTGTATCTATATCATAATATGTACATTTATATTGGCTCATGTCCA
ATATGACCGCCATGTTGGCATTGATTATTGACTAGTTATTAATAGTAATCAATTACGGGGTCATTAGTTC
ATAGCCCATATATGGAGTTCCGCGTTACATAACTTACGGTAAATGGCCCGCCTGGCTGACCGCCCAACGA
CCCCCGCCCATTGACGTCAATAATGACGTATGTTCCCATAGTAACGCCAATAGGGACTTTCCATTGACGT
CAATGGGTGGAGTATTTACGGTAAACTGCCCACTTGGCAGTACATCAAGTGTATCATATGCCAAGTACGC
CCCCTATTGACGTCAATGACGGTAAATGGCCCGCCTGGCATTATGCCCAGTACATGACCTTATGGGACTT
TCCTACTTGGCAGTACATCTACGTATTAGTCATCGCTATTACCATGGTGATGCGGTTTTGGCAGTACATC
AATGGGCGTGGATAGCGGTTTGACTCACGGGGATTTCCAAGTCTCCACCCCATTGACGTCAATGGGAGTT
TGTTTTGGCACCAAAATCAACGGGACTTTCCAAAATGTCGTAACAACTCCGCCCCATTGACGCAAATGGG
CGGTAGGCGTGTACGGTGGGAGGTCTATATAAGCAGAGCTCGTTTAGTGAACCGTCAGATCGCCTGGAGA
CGCCATCCACGCTGTTTTGACCTCCATAGAAGACACCGGGACCGATCCAGCCTCCGCGGCCGGGAACGGT
GCATTGGAACGCGGATTCCCCGTGCCAAGAGTGACGTAAGTACCGCCTATAGAGTCTATAGGCCCACCCC
CTTGGCTTCGTTAGAACGCGGCTACAATTAATACATAACCTTATGTATCATACACATACGATTTAGGTGA
CACTATAGAATAACATCCACTTTGCCTTTCTCTCCACAGGTGTCCACTCCCAGGTCCAACTGCACCTCGG
TTCTATCGAAAACGCGCCTGCTAGCGCCACCATGAAGACCATCATTGCCCTGAGCTACATCTTCTGCCTG
GTGTTCGCTGCGGCCGCCGAACCTCCTGATCCTCCTGAGATCGAGATCAAGGACGTGAAGGCCCGGACCA
TCACACTGAGATGGACCATGGGCTTCGACGGCAACAGCCCTATCACCGGCTACGACATCGAGTGCAAGAA
CAAGAGCGACAGCTGGGACAGCGCCCAGAGAACAAAGGATGTGTCCCCTCAGCTGAACAGCGCCACCATC
ATCGACATTCACCCCAGCAGCACCTACAGCATCAGGATGTACGCCAAGAACCGGATCGGCAAGAGCGAGC
CCAGCAACGAGCTGACAATCACCGCCGATGAAGCCGCTCCTGATGGCCCTCCTCAAGAAGTGCACCTGGA
ACCTATCAGCAGCCAGAGCATCAGAGTGACCTGGAAGGCCCCTAAGAAGCACCTCCAGAACGGCATCATC
CGGGGCTACCAGATCGGCTACAGAGAGTATAGCACCGGCGGCAACTTCCAGTTCAACATCATCAGCGTGG
ACACCAGCGGCGACAGCGAGGTGTACACACTGGACAACCTGAACAAGTTCACCCAGTACGGCCTGGTGGT
GCAGGCCTGTAATAGAGCCGGAACAGGCCCTAGCAGCCAAGAGATCATCACCACCACACTGGAAGATGTG
CCTAGCTACCCTCCAGAGAACGTGCAGGCCATTGCCACCTCTCCAGAGAGCATCTCCATCAGCTGGTCTA
CCCTGAGCAAAGAGGCCCTGAACGGAATCCTGCAGGGCTTCAGAGTGATCTACTGGGCCAACCTGATGGA
CGGCGAGCTGGGAGAGATCAAGAACATCACCACAACTCAGCCCAGCCTGGAACTGGACGGCCTGGAAAAG
TACACCAATTACAGCATCCAGGTGCTGGCCTTCACCAGAGCTGGCGACGGCGTTAGAAGCGAGCAGATCT
TCACCCGGACCAAAGAGGATGTCCCTGGACCTCCTGCTGGCGTGAAAGCTGCTGCTGCCTCTGCCAGCAT
GGTGTTCGTGTCTTGGCTCCCTCCACTGAAGCTGAATGGCATCATTCGGAAGTACACCGTGTTCTGCTCT
CACCCCTATCCTACCGTGATCAGCGAGTTCGAGGCCTCTCCTGACAGCTTCAGCTACAGAATCCCCAACC
TGAGCAGAAACCGGCAGTACAGCGTGTGGGTTGTCGCCGTGACATCTGCCGGAAGAGGCAACAGCTCCGA
GATCATTACCGTGGAACCCCTGGCCAAGGCTCCCGCCAGAATCCTGACATTTTCCGGCACCGTGACCACA
CCTTGGATGAAGGACATCGTGCTGCCCTGCAAGGCCGTGGGAGATCCATCTCCTGCCGTGAAGTGGATGA
AGGATAGCAACGGCACCCCTAGCCTGGTCACAATCGACGGCAGACGGTCCATCTTCTCCAACGGCAGCTT
CATCATCAGAACAGTGAAGGCCGAGGACAGCGGCTACTACTCCTGTATCGCCAACAACAACTGGGGCAGC
GACGAGATCATCCTGAACCTGCAAGTGCAGGTCCCACCTGACCAGCCTAGACTGACCGTGTCTAAGACCA
CCAGCTCCAGCATCACCCTGAGTTGGCTGCCTGGCGATAATGGCGGCAGCTCTATCAGAGGCTACATCCT
GCAGTACTCCGAGGACAACTCTGAGCAGTGGGGCAGCTTCCCTATCAGCCCTAGCGAGAGAAGCTACCGG
CTGGAAAATCTGAAGTGCGGCACCTGGTACAAGTTTACCCTGACAGCCCAGAATGGCGTCGGCCCTGGAA
GAATCTCTGAGATCATCGAGGCCAAGACTCTGGGCAAAGAGCCCCAGTTCAGCAAAGAGCAAGAGCTGTT
CGCCAGCATCAACACCACCAGAGTGCGGCTGAATCTGATCGGCTGGAATGATGGCGGCTGCCCCATCACC
AGCTTTACCCTGGAATACCGGCCTTTCGGCACCACCGTGTGGACAACCGCTCAGAGAACCAGCCTGAGCA
AGTCTTACATCCTGTACGACCTGCAAGAGGCCACTTGGTACGAGCTGCAGATGAGAGTGTGCAACTCTGC
CGGCTGTGCCGAGAAGCAGGCCAATTTCGCCACACTGAACTACGACGGCAGCACAATCCCACCTCTGATC
AAGAGCGTGGTGCAGAACGAGGAAGGCCTGACCACAAACGAGGGCCTGAAGATGGGCGCGCCGGAAGATC
AAGTTGATCCAAGATTGATTGATGGCAAGGGCGGATCTCTGGAGGTGCTGTTCCAGGGACCAGGCGGAAG
CGGCAATCCCGGCGGCGATCTGGCCCCCCAGATGCTGCGCGAGCTGCAGGAGACCAATGCCGCCCTGCAG
GACGTGCGCGAGCTGCTGCGCCACCGCGTGAAGGAGATCACCTTCCTGAAGAACACCGTGATGGAGTGCG
ACGCCTGCGGTATGCAGCCCTCTAGAGGCTCCGGCTCCATCATCCCAGTTGAGGAGGAGAACCCGGACTT
CTGGAACCGCGAGGCAGCCGAGGCCCTGGGTGCCGCCAAGAAGCTGCAGCCTGCACAGACAGCCGCCAAG
AACCTCATCATCTTCCTGGGCGATGGGATGGGGGTGTCTACGGTGACAGCTGCCAGGATCCTAAAAGGGC
AGAAGAAGGACAAACTGGGGCCTGAGATACCCCTGGCCATGGACCGCTTCCCATATGTGGCTCTGTCCAA
GACATACAATGTAGACAAACATGTGCCAGACAGTGGAGCCACAGCCACGGCCTACCTGTGCGGGGTCAAG
GGCAACTTCCAGACCATTGGCTTGAGTGCAGCCGCCCGCTTTAACCAGTGCAACACGACACGCGGCAACG
AGGTCATCTCCGTGATGAATCGGGCCAAGAAAGCAGGGAAGTCAGTGGGAGTGGTAACCACCACACGAGT
GCAGCACGCCTCGCCAGCCGGCACCTACGCCCACACGGTGAACCGCAACTGGTACTCGGACGCCGACGTG
CCTGCCTCGGCCCGCCAGGAGGGGTGCCAGGACATCGCTACGCAGCTCATCTCCAACATGGACATTGACG
TGATCCTAGGTGGAGGCCGAAAGTACATGTTTCGCATGGGAACCCCAGACCCTGAGTACCCAGATGACTA
CAGCCAAGGTGGGACCAGGCTGGACGGGAAGAATCTGGTGCAGGAATGGCTGGCGAAGCGCCAGGGTGCC
CGGTATGTGTGGAACCGCACTGAGCTCATGCAGGCTTCCCTGGACCCGTCTGTGACCCATCTCATGGGTC
TCTTTGAGCCTGGAGACATGAAATACGAGATCCACCGAGACTCCACACTGGACCCCTCCCTGATGGAGAT
GACAGAGGCTGCCCTGCGCCTGCTGAGCAGGAACCCCCGCGGCTTCTTCCTCTTCGTGGAGGGTGGTCGC
ATCGACCATGGTCATCATGAAAGCAGGGCTTACCGGGCACTGACTGAGACGATCATGTTCGACGACGCCA
TTGAGAGGGCGGGCCAGCTCACCAGCGAGGAGGACACGCTGAGCCTCGTCACTGCCGACCACTCCCACGT
CTTCTCCTTCGGAGGCTACCCCCTGCGAGGGAGCTCCATCTTCGGGCTGGCCCCTGGCAAGGCCCGGGAC
AGGAAGGCCTACACGGTCCTCCTATACGGAAACGGTCCAGGCTATGTGCTCAAGGACGGCGCCCGGCCGG
ATGTTACCGAGAGCGAGAGCGGGAGCCCCGAGTATCGGCAGCAGTCAGCAGTGCCCCTGGACGAAGAGAC
CCACGCAGGCGAGGACGTGGCGGTGTTCGCGCGCGGCCCGCAGGCGCACCTGGTTCACGGCGTGCAGGAG
CAGACCTTCATAGCGCACGTCATGGCCTTCGCCGCCTGCCTGGAGCCCTACACCGCCTGCGACCTGGCGC
CCCCCGCCGGCACCACCGACGCCGCGCACCCGGGTGGCGGAGGACTGAACGACATCTTCGAGGCTCAGAA
AATCGAATGGCACGAACATCACCATCACCATCACCATCACCATTAAGGCCGGCCTGTAGTCACTGGCACA
ACGCGTTACCCGGTAAGCCAATCGGGTATACACGGTCGTCATACTGCAGACAGGGTTCTTCTACTTTGCA
AGATAGTCTTGAGTAGTAAAATAAATAGATAGAGAAAATCAGCCTCGACTGTGCCTTCTAGTTGCCAGCC
ATCTGTTGTTTGCCCCTCCCCCGTGCCTTCCTTGACCCTGGAAGGTGCCACTCCCACTGTCCTTTCCTAA
TAAAATGAGGAAATTGCATCACAACACTCAACCCTATCTCGGTCTATTCTTTTGATTTATAAGGGATTTT
GCCGATTTCGGCCTATTGGTTAAAAAATGAGCTGATTTAACAAAAATTTAACGCGAATTAATTCTGTGGA
ATGTGTGTCAGTTAGGGTGTGGAAAGTCCCCAGGCTCCCCAGCAGGCAGAAGTATGCAAAGCATGCATCT
CAATTAGTCAGCAACCAGGTGTGGAAAGTCCCCAGGCTCCCCAGCAGGCAGAAGTATGCAAAGCATGCAT
CTCAATTAGTCAGCAACCATAGTCCCGCCCCTAACTCCGCCCATCCCGCCCCTAACTCCGCCCAGTTCCG
CCCATTCTCCGCCCCATGGCTGACTAATTTTTTTTATTTATGCAGAGGCCGAGGCCGCCTCTGCCTCTGA
GCTATTCCAGAAGTAGTGAGGAGGCTTTTTTGGAGGCCTAGGCTTTTGCAAAAAGCTCCCGGGAGCTTGT
ATATCCATTTTCGGATCTGATCAGCACGTGTTGACAATTAATCATCGGCATAGTATATCGGCATAGTATA
ATACGACAAGGTGAGGAACTAAACCATGACCGAGTACAAGCCCACGGTGCGCCTCGCCACCCGCGACGAC
GTCCCCAGGGCCGTACGCACCCTCGCCGCCGCGTTCGCCGACTACCCCGCCACGCGCCACACCGTCGATC
CGGACCGCCACATCGAGCGGGTCACCGAGCTGCAAGAACTCTTCCTCACGCGCGTCGGGCTCGACATCGG
CAAGGTGTGGGTCGCGGACGACGGCGCCGCGGTGGCGGTCTGGACCACGCCGGAGAGCGTCGAAGCGGGG
GCGGTGTTCGCCGAGATCGGCCCGCGCATGGCCGAGTTGAGCGGTTCCCGGCTGGCCGCGCAGCAACAGA
TGGAAGGCCTCCTGGCGCCGCACCGGCCCAAGGAGCCCGCGTGGTTCCTGGCCACCGTCGGCGTCTCGCC
CGACCACCAGGGCAAGGGTCTGGGCAGCGCCGTCGTGCTCCCCGGAGTGGAGGCGGCCGAGCGCGCCGGG
GTGCCCGCCTTCCTGGAGACATCCGCGCCCCGCAACCTCCCCTTCTACGAGCGGCTCGGCTTCACCGTCA
CCGCCGACGTCGAGGTGCCCGAAGGACCGCGCACCTGGTGCATGACCCGCAAGCCCGGTGCCTGACACGT
GCTACGAGATTTCGATTCCACCGCCGCCTTCTATGAAAGGTTGGGCTTCGGAATCGTTTTCCGGGACGCC
GGCTGGATGATCCTCCAGCGCGGGGATCTCATGCTGGAGTTCTTCGCCCACCCCAACTTGTTTATTGCAG
CTTATAATGGTTACAAATAAAGCAATAGCATCACAAATTTCACAAATAAAGCATTTTTTTCACTGCATTC
TAGTTGTGGTTTGTCCAAACTCATCAATGTATCTTATCATGTCTGTATACCGTCGACCTCTAGCTAGAGC
TTGGCGTAATCATGGTCATTACCAATGCTTAATCAGTGAGGCACCTATCTCAGCGATCTGTCTATTTCGT
TCATCCATAGTTGCCTGACTCCCCGTCGTGTAGATAACTACGATACGGGAGGGCTTACCATCTGGCCCCA
GCGCTGCGATGATACCGCGAGAACCACGCTCACCGGCTCCGGATTTATCAGCAATAAACCAGCCAGCCGG
AAGGGCCGAGCGCAGAAGTGGTCCTGCAACTTTATCCGCCTCCATCCAGTCTATTAATTGTTGCCGGGAA
GCTAGAGTAAGTAGTTCGCCAGTTAATAGTTTGCGCAACGTTGTTGCCATCGCTACAGGCATCGTGGTGT
CACGCTCGTCGTTTGGTATGGCTTCATTCAGCTCCGGTTCCCAACGATCAAGGCGAGTTACATGATCCCC
CATGTTGTGCAAAAAAGCGGTTAGCTCCTTCGGTCCTCCGATCGTTGTCAGAAGTAAGTTGGCCGCAGTG
TTATCACTCATGGTTATGGCAGCACTGCATAATTCTCTTACTGTCATGCCATCCGTAAGATGCTTTTCTG
TGACTGGTGAGTACTCAACCAAGTCATTCTGAGAATAGTGTATGCGGCGACCGAGTTGCTCTTGCCCGGC
GTCAATACGGGATAATACCGCGCCACATAGCAGAACTTTAAAAGTGCTCATCATTGGAAAACGTTCTTCG
GGGCGAAAACTCTCAAGGATCTTACCGCTGTTGAGATCCAGTTCGATGTAACCCACTCGTGCACCCAACT
GATCTTCAGCATCTTTTACTTTCACCAGCGTTTCTGGGTGAGCAAAAACAGGAAGGCAAAATGCCGCAAA
AAAGGGAATAAGGGCGACACGGAAATGTTGAATACTCATATTCTTCCTT
Features (pLannotate 1.2.2; 24 found; start..end, strand, type, name):
    119..143     -  CDS            KanR (fragment): aminoglycoside phosphotransferase; aph(3')-Ia; confers resistance to kanamycin
    254..842     +  rep_origin     ori: high-copy-number ColE1/pMB1/pBR322/pUC origin of replication
   1067..1084    +  terminator     rrnB T2 terminator (fragment): transcription terminator T2 from the E. coli rrnB gene
   1109..1128    -  CDS            lacZα (fragment): LacZα fragment of β-galactosidase; lacZ fragment
   1584..1600    +  protein_bind   lac operator: The lac repressor binds to the lac operator to inhibit transcription in E. coli. This inhibition can be relieved by adding lactose or isopropyl-β-D-thiogalactopyranoside (IPTG). lac repressor encoded by lacI
   1843..2146    +  enhancer       CMV enhancer: human cytomegalovirus immediate early enhancer
   2147..2350    +  promoter       CMV promoter: human cytomegalovirus (CMV) immediate early promoter
   2486..2529    +  intron         CMV intron (fragment): modified intron A from human cytomegalovirus
   2581..2599    +  promoter       SP6 promoter: promoter for bacteriophage SP6 RNA polymerase
   2603..2640    +  CDS            IgH signal sequence (fragment): signal sequence from the mouse immunoglobulin heavy chain variable region
   2749..4884    +  CDS            DSCAM (fragment): DSCAM_HUMAN - Experimental evidence at protein level: Swiss-Prot protein existence level 1. Cell adhesion molecule that plays a role in neuronal self- avoidance. Promotes repulsion between specific neuronal processes of either the same cell or the same subtype of cells. Mediates within retinal amacrine and ganglion cell subtypes both isoneuronal self- avoidance for creating an orderly dendritic arborization and heteroneuronal self-avoidance to maintain the mosaic spacing between amacrine and ganglion cell bodies (PubMed:10925149). Receptor for netrin required for axon guidance independently of
   4981..5160    +  CDS            Comp (fragment): COMP_RAT - Experimental evidence at protein level: Swiss-Prot protein existence level 1. May play a role in the structural integrity of cartilage via its interaction with other extracellular matrix proteins such as the collagens and fibronectin. Can mediate the interaction of chondrocytes with the cartilage extracellular matrix through interaction with cell surface integrin receptors. Could play a role in the pathogenesis of osteoarthritis. Potent suppressor of apoptosis in both primary chondrocytes and transformed cells. Suppresses apoptosis by blocking the activation of caspase-3 and by indu
   5148..6600    +  CDS            SEAP (fragment): secreted alkaline phosphatase from human placenta The natural enzyme has a C-terminal transmembrane sequence that is replaced by a GPI anchor.
   6625..6666    +  CDS            AviTag™ (fragment): peptide tag that allows for enzymatic biotinylation
   6670..6693    +  CDS            8xHis: 8xHis affinity tag
   6839..6950    +  polyA_signal   bGH poly(A) signal: bovine growth hormone polyadenylation signal
   6951..7059    +  rep_origin     f1 ori (fragment): f1 bacteriophage origin of replication; arrow indicates direction of (+) strand synthesis
   7073..7402    +  promoter       SV40 promoter: SV40 enhancer and early promoter
   7450..7497    +  promoter       EM7 promoter: synthetic bacterial promoter&nbsp
   7516..8115    +  CDS            PuroR (fragment): puromycin N-acetyltransferase; pac from Streptomyces; confers resistance to puromycin
   8125..8250    +  CDS            ble (fragment): BLE_KLEPN - Experimental evidence at protein level: Swiss-Prot protein existence level 1. Binding protein with a strong affinity to the bleomycin family of antibiotics. Binds to CL990; an antimitotic-antibiotic compound. From Klebsiella pneumoniae.
   8245..8366    +  polyA_signal   SV40 poly(A) signal: SV40 polyadenylation signal
   8419..9279    -  CDS            AmpR: β-lactamase; bla; confers resistance to ampicillin, carbenicillin, and related antibiotics
   9282..89      -  promoter       AmpR promoter (fragment) (across the origin): bla
