[The description below was written by a language model from this plasmid's Addgene catalogue record and pLannotate feature annotations shown in this document.]
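Description:
pD649-HAsp-DSCAM(Trunc3)-COMP5AP-AviTag-9xHis is a mammalian expression plasmid built on the pD649 backbone for producing a secreted, multimerised fragment of the human cell-adhesion molecule DSCAM. It is propagated in E. coli from a high-copy ColE1/pUC-type origin with ampicillin selection (AmpR, β-lactamase). The feature table also detects an SV40 promoter/EM7 promoter unit driving a puromycin N-acetyltransferase gene followed by an SV40 poly(A) signal, which would allow puromycin selection in mammalian cells. Small remnants of KanR, lacZα, ble and an f1 origin are annotated only as fragments and are probably not functional.

The expression cassette begins with the CMV enhancer and immediate-early promoter, followed by a fragment of CMV intron A and an SP6 promoter, which can serve for in vitro transcription and as a sequencing primer site. The open reading frame starts with a signal peptide; the name indicates an HA-derived leader ("HAsp"), although the annotation tool matched part of this region to an immunoglobulin heavy-chain signal sequence. Next comes a 2,136 bp partial extracellular domain of DSCAM ("Trunc3"), cloned between retained NotI and AscI sites. It is fused at its C terminus to the coiled-coil region of rat cartilage oligomeric matrix protein, which drives pentamer assembly. Human placental alkaline phosphatase follows as an enzymatic reporter, then an AviTag for site-specific biotinylation and a polyhistidine tag for purification. The His tag is named 9xHis but annotated as 8xHis. A bGH polyadenylation signal terminates the transcript.

The pentameric, phosphatase-tagged protein is secreted and suits high-avidity binding assays. It comes from a collection used to map interactions among human IgSF cell-surface proteins. The depositor notes that some plasmids in the collection may carry an IS4-like transposase insertion upstream of the CMV promoter, but no such element is annotated here.
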