Addgene plasmid #157515: pD649-HAsp-DSCAM(Trunc3)-COMP5AP-AviTag-9xHis
Purpose: Mammalian expression of cell-surface protein partial extracellular domain fused to COMP5AP-AviTag-9xHis. Protein is secreted from cells.
Depositing lab: Chris Garcia. Depositing organization: Stanford University. Publication: A Human IgSF Cell-Surface Interactome Reveals a Complex Network of Protein-Protein Interactions. Wojtowicz WM, Vielmetter J, Fernandes RA, Siepe DH, Eastman CL, Chisholm GB, Cox S, Klock H, Anderson PW, Rue SM, Miller JJ, Glaser SM, Bragstad ML, Vance J, Lam AW, Lesley SA, Zinn K, Garcia KC. Cell. 2020 Aug 20;182(4):1027-1043.e17. doi: 10.1016/j.cell.2020.07.025. PubMed 32822567.
Backbone
  Vector backbone: pD649
  Backbone size w/o insert (bp): 7153
  Vector type: Mammalian Expression
Growth in bacteria
  Bacterial resistance: Ampicillin, 100 μg/mL
  Growth temperature: 37°C
  Growth strain: DH5alpha
  Copy number: High Copy
Gene/Insert
  Gene/Insert name: DSCAM
  Species: H. sapiens (human)
  Insert size (bp): 2136
  Entrez Gene: DSCAM (a.k.a. CHD2, CHD2-42, CHD2-52)
  Promoter: CMV/SP6
  Tag / fusion protein: COMP5AP-AviTag-9xHis (C terminal on backbone)
  Cloning method: Restriction Enzyme; 5′ cloning site GCGGCCGC (not destroyed); 3′ cloning site GGCGCGCC (not destroyed)
  Sequencing primers: 5′ ATTTAGGTGACACTATAG; 3′ CGTCGCACTCCATCACGGTG
Resource information
  A portion of this plasmid was derived from a plasmid made by: synthesis by ThermoFisher
Terms and licenses: Academic/Nonprofit Terms; Industry Terms: Not Available to Industry
Depositor comments: Some plasmids in this collection may have an IS4-like element ISVsa5 family transposase upstream of the CMV promoter.
How to cite: pD649-HAsp-DSCAM(Trunc3)-COMP5AP-AviTag-9xHis was a gift from Chris Garcia (Addgene plasmid # 157515 ; http://n2t.net/addgene:157515 ; RRID:Addgene_157515)
