>Addgene plasmid #157515 | pD649-HAsp-DSCAM(Trunc3)-COMP5AP-AviTag-9xHis | depositor partial sequence | sequence record 304140 | insert (extracellular domain truncation)
GAACCTCCTGATCCTCCTGAGATCGAGATCAAGGACGTGAAGGCCCGGACCATCACACTGAGATGGACCA
TGGGCTTCGACGGCAACAGCCCTATCACCGGCTACGACATCGAGTGCAAGAACAAGAGCGACAGCTGGGA
CAGCGCCCAGAGAACAAAGGATGTGTCCCCTCAGCTGAACAGCGCCACCATCATCGACATTCACCCCAGC
AGCACCTACAGCATCAGGATGTACGCCAAGAACCGGATCGGCAAGAGCGAGCCCAGCAACGAGCTGACAA
TCACCGCCGATGAAGCCGCTCCTGATGGCCCTCCTCAAGAAGTGCACCTGGAACCTATCAGCAGCCAGAG
CATCAGAGTGACCTGGAAGGCCCCTAAGAAGCACCTCCAGAACGGCATCATCCGGGGCTACCAGATCGGC
TACAGAGAGTATAGCACCGGCGGCAACTTCCAGTTCAACATCATCAGCGTGGACACCAGCGGCGACAGCG
AGGTGTACACACTGGACAACCTGAACAAGTTCACCCAGTACGGCCTGGTGGTGCAGGCCTGTAATAGAGC
CGGAACAGGCCCTAGCAGCCAAGAGATCATCACCACCACACTGGAAGATGTGCCTAGCTACCCTCCAGAG
AACGTGCAGGCCATTGCCACCTCTCCAGAGAGCATCTCCATCAGCTGGTCTACCCTGAGCAAAGAGGCCC
TGAACGGAATCCTGCAGGGCTTCAGAGTGATCTACTGGGCCAACCTGATGGACGGCGAGCTGGGAGAGAT
CAAGAACATCACCACAACTCAGCCCAGCCTGGAACTGGACGGCCTGGAAAAGTACACCAATTACAGCATC
CAGGTGCTGGCCTTCACCAGAGCTGGCGACGGCGTTAGAAGCGAGCAGATCTTCACCCGGACCAAAGAGG
ATGTCCCTGGACCTCCTGCTGGCGTGAAAGCTGCTGCTGCCTCTGCCAGCATGGTGTTCGTGTCTTGGCT
CCCTCCACTGAAGCTGAATGGCATCATTCGGAAGTACACCGTGTTCTGCTCTCACCCCTATCCTACCGTG
ATCAGCGAGTTCGAGGCCTCTCCTGACAGCTTCAGCTACAGAATCCCCAACCTGAGCAGAAACCGGCAGT
ACAGCGTGTGGGTTGTCGCCGTGACATCTGCCGGAAGAGGCAACAGCTCCGAGATCATTACCGTGGAACC
CCTGGCCAAGGCTCCCGCCAGAATCCTGACATTTTCCGGCACCGTGACCACACCTTGGATGAAGGACATC
GTGCTGCCCTGCAAGGCCGTGGGAGATCCATCTCCTGCCGTGAAGTGGATGAAGGATAGCAACGGCACCC
CTAGCCTGGTCACAATCGACGGCAGACGGTCCATCTTCTCCAACGGCAGCTTCATCATCAGAACAGTGAA
GGCCGAGGACAGCGGCTACTACTCCTGTATCGCCAACAACAACTGGGGCAGCGACGAGATCATCCTGAAC
CTGCAAGTGCAGGTCCCACCTGACCAGCCTAGACTGACCGTGTCTAAGACCACCAGCTCCAGCATCACCC
TGAGTTGGCTGCCTGGCGATAATGGCGGCAGCTCTATCAGAGGCTACATCCTGCAGTACTCCGAGGACAA
CTCTGAGCAGTGGGGCAGCTTCCCTATCAGCCCTAGCGAGAGAAGCTACCGGCTGGAAAATCTGAAGTGC
GGCACCTGGTACAAGTTTACCCTGACAGCCCAGAATGGCGTCGGCCCTGGAAGAATCTCTGAGATCATCG
AGGCCAAGACTCTGGGCAAAGAGCCCCAGTTCAGCAAAGAGCAAGAGCTGTTCGCCAGCATCAACACCAC
CAGAGTGCGGCTGAATCTGATCGGCTGGAATGATGGCGGCTGCCCCATCACCAGCTTTACCCTGGAATAC
CGGCCTTTCGGCACCACCGTGTGGACAACCGCTCAGAGAACCAGCCTGAGCAAGTCTTACATCCTGTACG
ACCTGCAAGAGGCCACTTGGTACGAGCTGCAGATGAGAGTGTGCAACTCTGCCGGCTGTGCCGAGAAGCA
GGCCAATTTCGCCACACTGAACTACGACGGCAGCACAATCCCACCTCTGATCAAGAGCGTGGTGCAGAAC
GAGGAAGGCCTGACCACAAACGAGGGCCTGAAGATG
